Addgene plasmid #220642: AiP1356 - pAAV-AiE2127m-minBG-SYFP2-WPRE-BGHpA
Purpose: AiE2127m is an enhancer sequence, designed to drive AAV-mediated transgene expression in specific populations of brain cells
Depositing lab: Allen Institute for Brain Science & Bosiljka Tasic. Depositing organization: Allen Institute. Publication: A suite of enhancer AAVs and transgenic mouse lines for genetic access to cortical cell types. Ben-Simon Y, Hooper M, Narayan S, Daigle TL, Dwivedi D, Way SW, Oster A, Stafford DA, Mich JK, Taormina MJ, Martinez RA, Opitz-Araya X, Roth JR, Alexander JR, Allen S, Amster A, Arbuckle J, Ayala A, Baker PM, Bakken TE, Barcelli T, Barta S, Bendrick J, Bertagnolli D, Bielstein C, Bishwakarma P, Bowlus J, Boyer G, Brouner K, Casian B, Casper T, Chakka AB, Chakrabarty R, Chance RK, Chavan S, Clark M, Colbert K, Collman F, Daniel S, Departee M, DiValentin P, Donadio N, Dotson N, Egdorf T, Fliss T, Gabitto M, Garcia J, Gary A, Gasperini M, Gloe J, Goldy J, Gore BB, Graybuck L, Greisman N, Haeseleer F, Halterman C, Haradon Z, Hastings SD, Helback O, Ho W, Hockemeyer D, Huang C, Huff S, Hunker A, Johansen N, Jones D, Juneau Z, Kalmbach B, Kannan M, Khem S, Kussick E, Kutsal R, Larsen R, Lee C, Lee AY, Leibly M, Lenz GH, Li S, Liang E, Lusk N, Madigan Z, Malloy J, Malone J, McCue R, Melchor J, Mollenkopf T, Moosman S, Morin E, Newman D, Ng L, Ngo K, Omstead V, Otto S, Oyama A, Pena N, Pham T, Phillips E, Pom CA, Potekhina L, Ransford S, Ray PL, Rette D, Reynoldson C, Rimorin C, Rocha D, Ruiz A, Sanchez REA, Sawyer L, Sedeno-Cortes A, Sevigny JP, Shapovalova N, Shepard N, Shulga L, Sigler AR, Siverts L, Soliman S, Somasundaram S, Staats B, Stewart K, Szelenyi E, Tieu M, Trader C, Tran A, van Velthoven CTJ, Walker M, Wang Y, Weed N, Wirthlin M, Wood T, Wynalda B, Yao Z, Zhou T, Ariza J, Dee N, Reding M, Ronellenfitch K, Mufti S, Sunkin SM, Smith KA, Esposito L, Waters J, Thyagarajan B, Yao S, Lein ES, Zeng H, Levi BP, Ngai J, Ting JT, Tasic B. Cell. 2025 May 16:S0092-8674(25)00513-6. doi: 10.1016/j.cell.2025.05.002. PubMed 40403729.
Backbone
  Vector backbone: pAAV2
  Vector type: AAV
Growth in bacteria
  Bacterial resistance: Ampicillin, 100 μg/mL
  Growth temperature: 37°C
  Growth strain: NEB Stable
  Copy number: High Copy
Gene/Insert
  Gene/Insert name: SYFP2
  Species: Synthetic
  Promoter: minBG
  Cloning method: Gibson Cloning
Terms and licenses: Academic/Nonprofit Terms; Industry Terms: Not Available to Industry
Depositor comments: 5' Cloning Site: MluI (not destroyed), 3' Cloning Site: SgrAI (not destroyed). Please visit https://doi.org/10.1101/2024.06.10.597244 for bioRxiv preprint.
How to cite: AiP1356 - pAAV-AiE2127m-minBG-SYFP2-WPRE-BGHpA was a gift from Allen Institute for Brain Science & Bosiljka Tasic (Addgene plasmid # 220642 ; http://n2t.net/addgene:220642 ; RRID:Addgene_220642)
