[The description below was written by a language model from this plasmid's Addgene catalogue record and pLannotate feature annotations shown in this document.]
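Description:
AiP1356 - pAAV-AiE2127m-minBG-SYFP2-WPRE-BGHpA is an AAV transfer (cis) plasmid built on a pAAV2 backbone, about 4.6 kb in the sequenced record. It is intended for packaging a reporter genome into recombinant adeno-associated virus for delivery to the brain. In bacteria it is maintained by a high-copy ColE1/pUC-type origin and selected through the AmpR β-lactamase gene with its own promoter. The backbone also carries an f1 phage origin and short remnants of pBR322 bom and rop sequences. The recorded host strain is recombination-deficient, the kind commonly chosen to keep repeat-rich ITRs intact.

The payload lies between AAV2 inverted terminal repeats, which are the cis elements needed for replication and encapsidation of the vector genome. The right-hand ITR is annotated in full. The left one is detected only as two short fragments, which may reflect the difficulty of sequencing or annotating these hairpin regions. Downstream of the left ITR, an unannotated stretch precedes the coding sequence. By the construct name and catalogue fields, this should hold the AiE2127m enhancer and the minBG minimal promoter (by general convention a minimal beta-globin promoter), with the enhancer region bounded by retained MluI and SgrAI cloning sites. A minimal promoter has little activity on its own, so expression depends on the enhancer, which is meant to confine it to specific brain cell populations. The record does not say which populations. The transcript encodes SYFP2, a fast-maturing monomeric yellow fluorescent protein. It is followed by a WPRE, annotated as two fragments that suggest a shortened version, which boosts transcript stability and expression, and by a bovine growth hormone polyadenylation signal. The construct belongs to a collection of enhancer AAVs for genetic access to cortical cell types, where the fluorescent reporter labels the targeted cells and reveals the enhancer's specificity.
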