Features (pLannotate 1.2.2; 14 found; start..end, strand, type, name):
     12..39      +  repeat_region  AAV2 ITR (fragment): inverted terminal repeat of adeno-associated virus serotype 2 inverted
     68..95      +  repeat_region  AAV2 ITR (fragment): inverted terminal repeat of adeno-associated virus serotype 2 inverted
    665..1381    +  CDS            SYFP2: SYFP2 is a basic (constitutively fluorescent) yellow fluorescent protein published in 2006, derived from Aequorea victoria. It is reported to be a very rapidly-maturing monomer with moderate acid sensitivity.
   1421..1578    +  misc_feature   WPRE (fragment): woodchuck hepatitis virus posttranscriptional regulatory element
   1584..1664    +  misc_feature   WPRE (fragment): woodchuck hepatitis virus posttranscriptional regulatory element
   1681..1792    +  polyA_signal   bGH poly(A) signal: bovine growth hormone polyadenylation signal
   1910..2050    +  repeat_region  AAV2 ITR: inverted terminal repeat of adeno-associated virus serotype 2 inverted
   2055..2106    -  misc_feature   bom (fragment): basis of mobility region from pBR322
   2125..2580    +  rep_origin     f1 ori (sequence partly withheld): f1 bacteriophage origin of replication; arrow indicates direction of (+) strand synthesis
   2581..2630    -  misc_feature   bom (fragment): basis of mobility region from pBR322
   2732..2767    -  CDS            rop (fragment): Rop protein, which maintains plasmids at low copy number; rop
   2862..2966    +  promoter       AmpR promoter: bla
   2967..3827    +  CDS            AmpR: β-lactamase; bla; confers resistance to ampicillin, carbenicillin, and related antibiotics
   3998..4586    +  rep_origin     ori: high-copy-number ColE1/pMB1/pBR322/pUC origin of replication
>Addgene plasmid #220642 | AiP1356 - pAAV-AiE2127m-minBG-SYFP2-WPRE-BGHpA | addgene full sequence | sequence record 461985 | Addgene NGS Result
CCTGCAGGCAGCTGCGCGCTCGCTCGCTCACTGAGGCCGCCCGGGCGTCGGGCGACCTTTGGTCGCCCGG
CCTCAGTGAGCGAGCGAGCGCGCAGAGAGGGAGTGGCCAACTCCATCACTAGGGGTTCCTGCGGCCGCAC
GCGTCCCCCATTAATCCTGTCTTAATCAGTCTTAGTTTGTCTCAGGAGACAGAAAGAGATGAAGCACAGA
AGTCCAGTGGTTAGGGCTGATGCTGTTCCTGAAACCCAACAGGGAGGGGGAGGAAGGGAGAAGGGTCAGC
TGTGTTAGGGGCCTCCAGACAAGCTGGCCAGAACAATGAAGAACAAAGCCTGCACGCTTTTCCGCTGAAG
CTCAGAGCCTGGCCTTGGCCTTCTGTGAACAGCTCTAGGAAATGGCTGAGATTCCAGATTTGGAAGGAAG
AGACTGGTAAACAGGAGCTGGGCTCTGAGGAGAAGGCAGTCTCTCTGGGTTTCAGGGAGGAGCCAATACA
GTCAGCTTAGTTGTTGTGTAGGTTGTGTGCTATGTAGCCATAGAAGACAGGTGTCAGACCAGGCCAGCCT
TGGAAGAGCTCGGGCTGGGCATAAAAGTCAGGGCAGAGCCATCTATTGCTTACATTTGCTTCTGGGATCC
AGATCTTTCGAAGCTAGCGCTACCGGTCGCCACCATGGTGAGCAAGGGCGAGGAGCTGTTCACCGGGGTG
GTGCCCATCCTGGTCGAGCTGGACGGCGACGTAAACGGCCACAAGTTCAGCGTGTCCGGCGAGGGCGAGG
GCGATGCCACCTACGGCAAGCTGACCCTGAAGCTGATCTGCACCACCGGCAAGCTGCCCGTGCCCTGGCC
CACCCTCGTGACCACCCTGGGCTACGGCGTGCAGTGCTTCGCCCGCTACCCCGACCACATGAAGCAGCAC
GACTTCTTCAAGTCCGCCATGCCCGAAGGCTACGTCCAGGAGCGCACCATCTTCTTCAAGGACGACGGCA
ACTACAAGACCCGCGCCGAGGTGAAGTTCGAGGGCGACACCCTGGTGAACCGCATCGAGCTGAAGGGCAT
CGACTTCAAGGAGGACGGCAACATCCTGGGGCACAAGCTGGAGTACAACTACAACAGCCACAACGTCTAT
ATCACCGCCGACAAGCAGAAGAACGGCATCAAGGCCAACTTCAAGATCCGCCACAACATCGAGGACGGCG
GCGTGCAGCTCGCCGACCACTACCAGCAGAACACCCCCATCGGCGACGGCCCCGTGCTGCTGCCCGACAA
CCACTACCTGAGCTACCAGTCCAAGCTGAGCAAAGACCCCAACGAGAAGCGCGATCACATGGTCCTGCTG
GAGTTCGTGACCGCCGCCGGGATCACTCTCGGCATGGACGAGCTGTACAAGTAAGTCGACGGCGCGCCGC
GGCCGCGAATTCGATATCATAATCAACCTCTGGATTACAAAATTTGTGAAAGATTGACTGGTATTCTTAA
CTATGTTGCTCCTTTTACGCTATGTGGATACGCTGCTTTAATGCCTTTGTATCATGCTATTGCTTCCCGT
ATGGCTTTCATTTTCTCCTCCTTGTATAAATCCTGGTTAGTTCTTGCCACGGCGGAACTCATCGCCGCCT
GCCTTGCCCGCTGCTGGACAGGGGCTCGGCTGTTGGGCACTGACAATTCCGTGGCTCGAGAGATCTTCGA
CTGTGCCTTCTAGTTGCCAGCCATCTGTTGTTTGCCCCTCCCCCGTGCCTTCCTTGACCCTGGAAGGTGC
CACTCCCACTGTCCTTTCCTAATAAAATGAGGAAATTGCATCGCATTGTCTGAGTAGGTGTCATTCTATT
CTGGGGGGTGGGGTGGGGCAGGACAGCAAGGGGGAGGATTGGGAAGACAATAGCAGGCATGAGATCTCAC
GTGCGGACCGAGCGGCCGCAGGAACCCCTAGTGATGGAGTTGGCCACTCCCTCTCTGCGCGCTCGCTCGC
TCACTGAGGCCGGGCGACCAAAGGTCGCCCGACGCCCGGGCTTTGCCCGGGCGGCCTCAGTGAGCGAGCG
AGCGCGCAGCTGCCTGCAGGGGCGCCTGATGCGGTATTTTCTCCTTACGCATCTGTGCGGTATTTCACAC
CGCATA
[95 nt withheld, positions 2107-2201]
T
[46 nt withheld, positions 2203-2248]
C
[141 nt withheld, positions 2250-2390]
CCTTTGACGTTGGAGTCCACGTTCTTT
[37 nt withheld, positions 2418-2454]
ACTCTATCTCGGGCTATTCTTTTGATTTATAAGGGATTTTGCCGATTTCGGTCTATTGGTTAAAAAATGA
GCTGATTTAACAAAAATTTAACGCGAATTTTAACAAAATATTAACGTTTACAATTTTATGGTGCACTCTC
AGTACAATCTGCTCTGATGCCGCATAGTTAAGCCAGCCCCGACACCCGCCAACACCCGCTGACGCGCCCT
GACGGGCTTGTCTGCTCCCGGCATCCGCTTACAGACAAGCTGTGACCGTCTCCGGGAGCTGCATGTGTCA
GAGGTTTTCACCGTCATCACCGAAACGCGCGAGACGAAAGGGCCTCGTGATACGCCTATTTTTATAGGTT
AATGTCATGATAATAATGGTTTCTTAGACGTCAGGTGGCACTTTTCGGGGAAATGTGCGCGGAACCCCTA
TTTGTTTATTTTTCTAAATACATTCAAATATGTATCCGCTCATGAGACAATAACCCTGATAAATGCTTCA
ATAATATTGAAAAAGGAAGAGTATGAGTATTCAACATTTCCGTGTCGCCCTTATTCCCTTTTTTGCGGCA
TTTTGCCTTCCTGTTTTTGCTCACCCAGAAACGCTGGTGAAAGTAAAAGATGCTGAAGATCAGTTGGGTG
CACGAGTGGGTTACATCGAACTGGATCTCAACAGCGGTAAGATCCTTGAGAGTTTTCGCCCCGAAGAACG
TTTTCCAATGATGAGCACTTTTAAAGTTCTGCTATGTGGCGCGGTATTATCCCGTATTGACGCCGGGCAA
GAGCAACTCGGTCGCCGCATACACTATTCTCAGAATGACTTGGTTGAGTACTCACCAGTCACAGAAAAGC
ATCTTACGGATGGCATGACAGTAAGAGAATTATGCAGTGCTGCCATAACCATGAGTGATAACACTGCGGC
CAACTTACTTCTGACAACGATCGGAGGACCGAAGGAGCTAACCGCTTTTTTGCACAACATGGGGGATCAT
GTAACTCGCCTTGATCGTTGGGAACCGGAGCTGAATGAAGCCATACCAAACGACGAGCGTGACACCACGA
TGCCTGTAGCAATGGCAACAACGTTGCGCAAACTATTAACTGGCGAACTACTTACTCTAGCTTCCCGGCA
ACAATTAATAGACTGGATGGAGGCGGATAAAGTTGCAGGACCACTTCTGCGCTCGGCCCTTCCGGCTGGC
TGGTTTATTGCTGATAAATCTGGAGCCGGTGAGCGTGGGTCTCGCGGTATCATTGCAGCACTGGGGCCAG
ATGGTAAGCCCTCCCGTATCGTAGTTATCTACACGACGGGGAGTCAGGCAACTATGGATGAACGAAATAG
ACAGATCGCTGAGATAGGTGCCTCACTGATTAAGCATTGGTAACTGTCAGACCAAGTTTACTCATATATA
CTTTAGATTGATTTAAAACTTCATTTTTAATTTAAAAGGATCTAGGTGAAGATCCTTTTTGATAATCTCA
TGACCAAAATCCCTTAACGTGAGTTTTCGTTCCACTGAGCGTCAGACCCCGTAGAAAAGATCAAAGGATC
TTCTTGAGATCCTTTTTTTCTGCGCGTAATCTGCTGCTTGCAAACAAAAAAACCACCGCTACCAGCGGTG
GTTTGTTTGCCGGATCAAGAGCTACCAACTCTTTTTCCGAAGGTAACTGGCTTCAGCAGAGCGCAGATAC
CAAATACTGTTCTTCTAGTGTAGCCGTAGTTAGGCCACCACTTCAAGAACTCTGTAGCACCGCCTACATA
CCTCGCTCTGCTAATCCTGTTACCAGTGGCTGCTGCCAGTGGCGATAAGTCGTGTCTTACCGGGTTGGAC
TCAAGACGATAGTTACCGGATAAGGCGCAGCGGTCGGGCTGAACGGGGGGTTCGTGCACACAGCCCAGCT
TGGAGCGAACGACCTACACCGAACTGAGATACCTACAGCGTGAGCTATGAGAAAGCGCCACGCTTCCCGA
AGGGAGAAAGGCGGACAGGTATCCGGTAAGCGGCAGGGTCGGAACAGGAGAGCGCACGAGGGAGCTTCCA
GGGGGAAACGCCTGGTATCTTTATAGTCCTGTCGGGTTTCGCCACCTCTGACTTGAGCGTCGATTTTTGT
GATGCTCGTCAGGGGGGCGGAGCCTATGGAAAAACGCCAGCAACGCGGCCTTTTTACGGTTCCTGGCCTT
TTGCTGGCCTTTTGCTCACATGT
